Addgene plasmid #83090: TET-pLKO.1 PURO shId2 #2
Purpose: Lentiviral shRNA vector for inducible knockdown of mouse Id2
Depositing lab: Kevin Janes. Depositing organization: University of Virginia. Publication: Tumor-Suppressor Inactivation of GDF11 Occurs by Precursor Sequestration in Triple-Negative Breast Cancer. Bajikar SS, Wang CC, Borten MA, Pereira EJ, Atkins KA, Janes KA. Dev Cell. 2017 Nov 20;43(4):418-435.e13. doi: 10.1016/j.devcel.2017.10.027. PubMed 29161592.
Backbone
  Vector backbone: Tet-pLKO-puro
  Backbone manufacturer: Addgene #21915
  Backbone size w/o insert (bp): 10633
  Total vector size (bp): 8816
  Vector type: Mammalian Expression, Lentiviral
  Selectable markers: Puromycin
Growth in bacteria
  Bacterial resistance: Ampicillin, 100 μg/mL
  Growth temperature: 30°C
  Growth strain: NEB Stable
  Copy number: Low Copy
Gene/Insert
  Gene/Insert name: shId2
  gRNA/shRNA sequence: TGAGCTTATGTCGAATGATAG
  Species: M. musculus (mouse)
  GenBank ID: NM_010496
  Entrez Gene: Id2 (a.k.a. Idb2, bHLHb26)
  Cloning method: Restriction Enzyme; 5′ cloning site AgeI (not destroyed); 3′ cloning site EcoRI (not destroyed)
  Sequencing primers: 5′ GGCAGGGATATTCACCATTATCGTTTCAGA
Terms and licenses: Academic/Nonprofit Terms; Industry Terms: Not Available to Industry
Depositor comments: The targeting sequence was identified from the TRC ( TRCN0000218289). Knockdown validated by Western blot of transient, ectopic expression of murine Id2 in 293T cells.
How to cite: TET-pLKO.1 PURO shId2 #2 was a gift from Kevin Janes (Addgene plasmid # 83090 ; http://n2t.net/addgene:83090 ; RRID:Addgene_83090)
