[The description below was written by a language model from this plasmid's Addgene catalogue record.]
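Description:
TET-pLKO.1 PURO shId2 #2 is a lentiviral shRNA vector for doxycycline/tetracycline-inducible knockdown of mouse Id2 (also known as Idb2 or bHLHb26), an inhibitor-of-DNA-binding helix-loop-helix protein. It is built on the Tet-pLKO-puro backbone, an all-in-one inducible derivative of pLKO.1, and is classed as a mammalian expression, lentiviral plasmid. In bacteria it is maintained as a low-copy plasmid under ampicillin selection, and a recombination-deficient strain is listed for propagation, which is common for constructs carrying lentiviral repeat sequences. Transduced mammalian cells are selected with puromycin.

The payload is a short hairpin cassette cloned between the AgeI and EcoRI sites, both of which are retained. The total construct is recorded as smaller than the empty backbone, consistent with the hairpin replacing a larger stuffer fragment at the cloning site. The targeting sequence is directed against the mouse Id2 transcript and was taken from the RNAi Consortium (TRC) collection. No feature table accompanies the record, so the promoter and regulatory elements are not itemised. Vectors of the Tet-pLKO-puro type generally drive the hairpin from a Tet-operator-regulated Pol III promoter and co-express the Tet repressor with the puromycin marker, so that the shRNA is silent until inducer is added.

The depositor notes that knockdown was validated by Western blot against transiently, ectopically expressed murine Id2 in 293T cells. The construct is one of at least two Id2 hairpins, as the name implies. It was used in a study of tumour-suppressor inactivation of GDF11 in triple-negative breast cancer. Typical use is packaging into lentivirus to generate stable, puromycin-selected cell populations in which Id2 can be depleted on demand.
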