>Addgene plasmid #83090 | TET-pLKO.1 PURO shId2 #2 | addgene partial sequence | sequence record 161206 | H1 5'-tcgctatgtgttctgggaaa-3'
GAGACTTATAAGTTCCCTATCAGTGATAGAGACACCGGTGAGCTTATGTCGAATGATAGCTGCAGCTATC
ATTCGA
