>Addgene plasmid #83090 | TET-pLKO.1 PURO shId2 #2 | addgene partial sequence | sequence record 161207 | hGata4-rev 5'-ATTGTGGATGAATACTGCC-3'
ATGATAGCTGCAGCTATCATTCGACATAAGCTCACCGGTGTCTCTATCACTGATAGGGAACTTATAAGTC
TCTATCACTGATAGGGATTTCACGTTTATGGTGATTTCCCAGAACACATAGCGACATGCAAATATTGCGG
CCGCTCGAGGCTAGTCTCGTGATCGATACCGTCGAGATCCGTTCACTAATCGAATGGATCTGTCTCTGTC
TCTCTCTCCACCTTCTTCTTCTATTCCTTCGGGCCTGTCGGGTCCCCTCGGGGTTGGGAGGTGGGTCTGA
AACGATAATGGTGAATATCCCTGCCTAACTCTATTCACTATAGAAAGTACAGCAAAAACTATTCTTAAAC
CTACCAAGCCTCCTACTATCATTATGAATAATTTTATATACCACAGCCAATTTGTTATGTTAAACCAATT
CCACAAACTTGCCCATTTATCTAATTCCAATAATTCTTGTTCATTCTTTTCTTGCTGGTTTTGCGATTCT
TCAATTAAGGAGTGTATTAAGCTTGTGTAATTGTTAATTTCTCTGTCCCACTCCATCCAGGTCGTGTGAT
TCCAAATCTGTTCCAGAGATTTATTACTCCAACTAGCATTCCAAGGCACAGCAGTGGTGCAAATGAGTTT
TCCAGAGCAACCCCAAATCCCCAGGAGCTGTTGATCCTTTAGGTATCTTTCCACAGCCAGGATTCTTGCC
TGGAGCTGCTTGATGCCCCAGACTGTGAGTTGCAACAGATGCTGTTGCGCCTCAATAGCCCTCAGCAA
